>Addgene plasmid #16559 | pGL3-OF (mutant TCF-4 sites) | addgene full sequence | sequence record 152179 | Addgene NGS results
AAGGGCGATCGGTGCGGGCCTCTTCGCTATTACGCCAGCCCAAGCTACCATGATAAGTAAGTAATATTAA
GGTACGGGAGGTACTTGGAGCGGCCGCAATAAAATATCTTTATTTTCATTACATCTGTGTGTTGGTTTTT
TGTGTGAATCGATAGTACTAACATACGCTCTCCATCAAAACAAAACGAAACAAAACAAACTAGCAAAATA
GGCTGTCCCCAGTGCAAGTGCAGGTGCCAGAACATTTCTCTATCGATAGGTACCGAGCTCTTACGCGTGC
TAGCCCGGGCTCGAGCAGCTGAAGCTTGCATGCCTGCAGGGCCAAAGGGGGTAAGGCCAAAGGGGGTAAG
GCCAAAGGTCTAGAGGGTATATAATGGATCCGGTACTCGAGATCTGCGATCTAAGTAAGCTTGGCATTCC
GGTACTGTTGGTAAAGCCACCATGGAAGACGCCAAAAACATAAAGAAAGGCCCGGCGCCATTCTATCCGC
TGGAAGATGGAACCGCTGGAGAGCAACTGCATAAGGCTATGAAGAGATACGCCCTGGTTCCTGGAACAAT
TGCTTTTACAGATGCACATATCGAGGTGGACATCACTTACGCTGAGTACTTCGAAATGTCCGTTCGGTTG
GCAGAAGCTATGAAACGATATGGGCTGAATACAAATCACAGAATCGTCGTATGCAGTGAAAACTCTCTTC
AATTCTTTATGCCGGTGTTGGGCGCGTTATTTATCGGAGTTGCAGTTGCGCCCGCGAACGACATTTATAA
TGAACGTGAATTGCTCAACAGTATGGGCATTTCGCAGCCTACCGTGGTGTTCGTTTCCAAAAAGGGGTTG
CAAAAAATTTTGAACGTGCAAAAAAAGCTCCCAATCATCCAAAAAATTATTATCATGGATTCTAAAACGG
ATTACCAGGGATTTCAGTCGATGTACACGTTCGTCACATCTCATCTACCTCCCGGTTTTAATGAATACGA
TTTTGTGCCAGAGTCCTTCGATAGGGACAAGACAATTGCACTGATCATGAACTCCTCTGGATCTACTGGT
CTGCCTAAAGGTGTCGCTCTGCCTCATAGAACTGCCTGCGTGAGATTCTCGCATGCCAGAGATCCTATTT
TTGGCAATCAAATCATTCCGGATACTGCGATTTTAAGTGTTGTTCCATTCCATCACGGTTTTGGAATGTT
TACTACACTCGGATATTTGATATGTGGATTTCGAGTCGTCTTAATGTATAGATTTGAAGAAGAGCTGTTT
CTGAGGAGCCTTCAGGATTACAAGATTCAAAGTGCGCTGCTGGTGCCAACCCTATTCTCCTTCTTCGCCA
AAAGCACTCTGATTGACAAATACGATTTATCTAATTTACACGAAATTGCTTCTGGTGGCGCTCCCCTCTC
TAAGGAAGTCGGGGAAGCGGTTGCCAAGAGGTTCCATCTGCCAGGTATCAGGCAAGGATATGGGCTCACT
GAGACTACATCAGCTATTCTGATTACACCCGAGGGGGATGATAAACCGGGCGCGGTCGGTAAAGTTGTTC
CATTTTTTGAAGCGAAGGTTGTGGATCTGGATACCGGGAAAACGCTGGGCGTTAATCAAAGAGGCGAACT
GTGTGTGAGAGGTCCTATGATTATGTCCGGTTATGTAAACAATCCGGAAGCGACCAACGCCTTGATTGAC
AAGGATGGATGGCTACATTCTGGAGACATAGCTTACTGGGACGAAGACGAACACTTCTTCATCGTTGACC
GCCTGAAGTCTCTGATTAAGTACAAAGGCTATCAGGTGGCTCCCGCTGAATTGGAATCCATCTTGCTCCA
ACACCCCAACATCTTCGACGCAGGTGTCGCAGGTCTTCCCGACGATGACGCCGGTGAACTTCCCGCCGCC
GTTGTTGTTTTGGAGCACGGAAAGACGATGACGGAAAAAGAGATCGTGGATTACGTCGCCAGTCAAGTAA
CAACCGCGAAAAAGTTGCGCGGAGGAGTTGTGTTTGTGGACGAAGTACCGAAAGGTCTTACCGGAAAACT
CGACGCAAGAAAAATCAGAGAGATCCTCATAAAGGCCAAGAAGGGCGGAAAGATCGCCGTGTAATTCTAG
AGTCGGGGCGGCCGGCCGCTTCGAGCAGACATGATAAGATACATTGATGAGTTTGGACAAACCACAACTA
GAATGCAGTGAAAAAAATGCTTTATTTGTGAAATTTGTGATGCTATTGCTTTATTTGTAACCATTATAAG
CTGCAATAAACAAGTTAACAACAACAATTGCATTCATTTTATGTTTCAGGTTCAGGGGGAGGTGTGGGAG
GTTTTTTAAAGCAAGTAAAACCTCTACAAATGTGGTAAAATCGATAAGGATCCGTCGACCGATGCCCTTG
AGAGCCTTCAACCCAGTCAGCTCCTTCCGGTGGGCGCGGGGCATGACTATCGTCGCCGCACTTATGACTG
TCTTCTTTATCATGCAACTCGTAGGACAGGTGCCGGCAGCGCTCTTCCGCTTCCTCGCTCACTGACTCGC
TGCGCTCGGTCGTTCGGCTGCGGCGAGCGGTATCAGCTCACTCAAAGGCGGTAATACGGTTATCCACAGA
ATCAGGGGATAACGCAGGAAAGAACATGTGAGCAAAAGGCCAGCAAAAGGCCAGGAACCGTAAAAAGGCC
GCGTTGCTGGCGTTTTTCCATAGGCTCCGCCCCCCTGACGAGCATCACAAAAATCGACGCTCAAGTCAGA
GGTGGCGAAACCCGACAGGACTATAAAGATACCAGGCGTTTCCCCCTGGAAGCTCCCTCGTGCGCTCTCC
TGTTCCGACCCTGCCGCTTACCGGATACCTGTCCGCCTTTCTCCCTTCGGGAAGCGTGGCGCTTTCTCAT
AGCTCACGCTGTAGGTATCTCAGTTCGGTGTAGGTCGTTCGCTCCAAGCTGGGCTGTGTGCACGAACCCC
CCGTTCAGCCCGACCGCTGCGCCTTATCCGGTAACTATCGTCTTGAGTCCAACCCGGTAAGACACGACTT
ATCGCCACTGGCAGCAGCCACTGGTAACAGGATTAGCAGAGCGAGGTATGTAGGCGGTGCTACAGAGTTC
TTGAAGTGGTGGCCTAACTACGGCTACACTAGAAGAACAGTATTTGGTATCTGCGCTCTGCTGAAGCCAG
TTACCTTCGGAAAAAGAGTTGGTAGCTCTTGATCCGGCAAACAAACCACCGCTGGTAGCGGTGGTTTTTT
TGTTTGCAAGCAGCAGATTACGCGCAGAAAAAAAGGATCTCAAGAAGATCCTTTGATCTTTTCTACGGGG
TCTGACGCTCAGTGGAACGAAAACTCACGTTAAGGGATTTTGGTCATGAGATTATCAAAAAGGATCTTCA
CCTAGATCCTTTTAAATTAAAAATGAAGTTTTAAATCAATCTAAAGTATATATGAGTAAACTTGGTCTGA
CAGTTACCAATGCTTAATCAGTGAGGCACCTATCTCAGCGATCTGTCTATTTCGTTCATCCATAGTTGCC
TGACTCCCCGTCGTGTAGATAACTACGATACGGGAGGGCTTACCATCTGGCCCCAGTGCTGCAATGATAC
CGCGAGACCCACGCTCACCGGCTCCAGATTTATCAGCAATAAACCAGCCAGCCGGAAGGGCCGAGCGCAG
AAGTGGTCCTGCAACTTTATCCGCCTCCATCCAGTCTATTAATTGTTGCCGGGAAGCTAGAGTAAGTAGT
TCGCCAGTTAATAGTTTGCGCAACGTTGTTGCCATTGCTACAGGCATCGTGGTGTCACGCTCGTCGTTTG
GTATGGCTTCATTCAGCTCCGGTTCCCAACGATCAAGGCGAGTTACATGATCCCCCATGTTGTGCAAAAA
AGCGGTTAGCTCCTTCGGTCCTCCGATCGTTGTCAGAAGTAAGTTGGCCGCAGTGTTATCACTCATGGTT
ATGGCAGCACTGCATAATTCTCTTACTGTCATGCCATCCGTAAGATGCTTTTCTGTGACTGGTGAGTACT
CAACCAAGTCATTCTGAGAATAGTGTATGCGGCGACCGAGTTGCTCTTGCCCGGCGTCAATACGGGATAA
TACCGCGCCACATAGCAGAACTTTAAAAGTGCTCATCATTGGAAAACGTTCTTCGGGGCGAAAACTCTCA
AGGATCTTACCGCTGTTGAGATCCAGTTCGATGTAACCCACTCGTGCACCCAACTGATCTTCAGCATCTT
TTACTTTCACCAGCGTTTCTGGGTGAGCAAAAACAGGAAGGCAAAATGCCGCAAAAAAGGGAATAAGGGC
GACACGGAAATGTTGAATACTCATACTCTTCCTTTTTCAATATTATTGAAGCATTTATCAGGGTTATTGT
CTCATGAGCGGATACATATTTGAATGTATTTAGAAAAATAAACAAATAGGGGTTCCGCGCACATTTCCCC
GAAAAGTGCCACCTG
[124 nt withheld, positions 4426-4549]
C
[91 nt withheld, positions 4551-4641]
A
[49 nt withheld, positions 4643-4691]
CCTTTGACGTTGGAGTCCACGTTCTTT
[37 nt withheld, positions 4719-4755]
ACCCTATCTCGGTCTATTCTTTTGATTTATAAGGGATTTTGCCGATTTCGGCCTATTGGTTAAAAAATGA
GCTGATTTAACAAAAATTTAACGCGAATTTTAACAAAATATTAACGCTTACAATTTGCCATTCGCCATTC
AGGCTGCGCAACTGTTGGG
Features (pLannotate 1.2.2; 13 found; start..end, strand, type, name):
     98..146     +  polyA_signal   poly(A) signal: synthetic polyadenylation signal
    160..251     +  misc_feature   pause site: RNA polymerase II transcriptional pause signal from the human α2 globin gene
    302..320     -  misc_feature   MCS (fragment): pUC18/19 multiple cloning site
    361..378     +  promoter       minP (fragment): minimal TATA-box promoter with low basal activity
    442..2094    +  CDS            luciferase: firefly luciferase; luc+; enhanced luc+ version of the luciferase gene
   2135..2256    -  polyA_signal   SV40 poly(A) signal: SV40 polyadenylation signal
   2279..2347    -  CDS            large T antigen (fragment): large T antigen from SV40 (simian virus 40)
   2363..2495    +  CDS            TcR (fragment): tetracycline efflux protein; tet; confers resistance to tetracycline
   2675..3263    -  rep_origin     ori: high-copy-number ColE1/pMB1/pBR322/pUC origin of replication
   3434..4294    -  CDS            AmpR: β-lactamase; bla; confers resistance to ampicillin, carbenicillin, and related antibiotics
   4295..4399    -  promoter       AmpR promoter: bla
   4426..4854    +  rep_origin     f1 ori (sequence partly withheld): f1 bacteriophage origin of replication; arrow indicates direction of (+) strand synthesis
   4886..39      -  CDS            lacZα (fragment) (across the origin): LacZα fragment of β-galactosidase; lacZ fragment
