[The description below was written by a language model from this plasmid's Addgene catalogue record and pLannotate feature annotations shown in this document.]
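Description:
pGL3-OF (mutant TCF-4 sites) is a firefly luciferase reporter plasmid built on the Promega pGL3-Basic backbone and intended for transient transfection into mammalian cells. It is propagated in E. coli as a high-copy plasmid through a ColE1/pUC-type origin and selected with ampicillin via the β-lactamase gene and its native promoter. An f1 phage origin is also present. The sequenced record is about 4.9 kb, consistent with a roughly 4.8 kb backbone plus an insert of about 100 bp.

The insert, cloned into the XhoI site upstream of the reporter, consists of three copies of a mutated Tcf-4 binding motif. The annotation places a short fragment of a minimal TATA-box promoter between the cloning region and the luc+ coding sequence, so transcription of luciferase should depend on this low-basal-activity promoter and on whatever activity the upstream sites confer. The binding sites themselves are not annotated as a feature. An SV40 polyadenylation signal follows the luciferase gene. A synthetic poly(A) signal and an RNA polymerase II pause site upstream of the cloning region limit read-through transcription from the backbone. Short matches to large T antigen, TcR and lacZα are annotation fragments rather than functional genes. The "tag" field simply reflects the backbone luciferase reporter.

Because the Tcf-4 sites are mutated, the construct would be expected not to respond to β-catenin/Tcf-mediated transcription. It therefore most plausibly serves as the negative control for a matched reporter carrying intact sites, although the record does not say so explicitly. This fits the associated study of the β-catenin binding domain of APC in tumor suppression. The linked Entrez entry is for the bHLH gene TCF4 (E2-2), which shares the name but is distinct from the β-catenin partner Tcf-4.
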