Addgene plasmid #16559: pGL3-OF (mutant TCF-4 sites)
Depositing lab: Bert Vogelstein. Depositing organization: Johns Hopkins University and School of Medicine. Publication: The beta-catenin binding domain of adenomatous polyposis coli is sufficient for tumor suppression. Shih IM, Yu J, He TC, Vogelstein B, Kinzler KW. Cancer Res. 2000 Mar 15. 60(6):1671-6. PubMed 10749138.
Backbone
  Vector backbone: pGL3-Basic
  Backbone manufacturer: Promega
  Backbone size w/o insert (bp): 4800
  Vector type: Mammalian Expression, Luciferase
Growth in bacteria
  Bacterial resistance: Ampicillin, 100 μg/mL
  Growth temperature: 37°C
  Growth strain: DH5alpha
  Copy number: High Copy
Gene/Insert
  Gene/Insert name: TCF-4 binding sites
  Species: H. sapiens (human)
  Insert size (bp): 100
  Mutation: 3 copies of mutant Tcf-4 binding sites
  Entrez Gene: TCF4 (a.k.a. CDG2T, E2-2, FCD2, FECD3, ITF-2, ITF2, PTHS, SEF-2, SEF2, SEF2-1, SEF2-1A, SEF2-1B, SEF2-1D, TCF-4, bHLHb19)
  Tag / fusion protein: Luciferase (C terminal on backbone)
  Cloning method: Restriction Enzyme; 5′ cloning site XhoI (not destroyed); 3′ cloning site XhoI (not destroyed)
  Sequencing primers: 5′ RVprimer3; 3′ LucNrev
Terms and licenses: Academic/Nonprofit Terms; Industry Terms: Not Available to Industry
Depositor comments: TCF-4 mutant binding sequence - CCTTTGGC
How to cite: pGL3-OF (mutant TCF-4 sites) was a gift from Bert Vogelstein (Addgene plasmid # 16559 ; http://n2t.net/addgene:16559 ; RRID:Addgene_16559)
