>Addgene plasmid #16559 | pGL3-OF (mutant TCF-4 sites) | addgene partial sequence | sequence record 23094 | 16559 with LucNrev
TCGCGGAAGATGGCGCCGGGCCTTTCTTTATGTTTTTGGCGTCTTCCATGGTGGCTTTACCAACAGTACC
GGAATGCCAAGCTTACTTAGATCGCAGATCTCGAGTACCGGATCCATTATATACCCTCTAGACCTTTGGC
CTTACCCCCTTTGGCCTTACCCCCTTTGGCCCTGCAGGCATGCAAGCTTCAGCTGCTCGAGCCCGGGCTA
GCACGCGTAAGAGCTCGGTACCTATCGATAGAGAAATGTTCTGGCACCTGCACTTGCACTGGGGACAGCC
TATTTTGCTAGTTTGTTTTGTTTCGTTTTGTTTTGATGGAGAGCGTATGTTAGTACTATCGATTCACACA
AAAAACCAACACACAGATGTAATGAAAATAAAGATATTTTATTGCGGCCGCTCCAAGTACCTCCCGTACC
TTAATATTACTTACTTATCATGGTAGCTTGGGCTGGCGTAATAGCGAAGAGGCCCGCACCGATCGCCCTT
CCCAACAGTTGCGCAGCCTGAATGGCGAATGGCAAATTGTAAGCGTTAATATTTTGTTAAAATTCGCGTT
AAATTTTTGTTAAATCAGCTCATTTTTTAACCAATAGGCCGAAATCGGCAAAATCCCTTATAAATCAAAA
GAATAGACCGAGATAGGGT
[37 nt withheld, positions 650-686]
AAAGAACGTGGACTCCAACGTCAAAGGGCGAAAC
